Addgene plasmid #73535: pX458-sgRNA_Ago1_3
Purpose: Expresses SpCas9, GFP, and sgRNA targeting Ago1
Depositing lab: Constance Ciaudo. Depositing organization: ETH Zurich (Swiss Federal Institute of Technology). Publication: Argonaute 2 Is Required for Extra-embryonic Endoderm Differentiation of Mouse Embryonic Stem Cells. Ngondo RP, Cirera-Salinas D, Yu J, Wischnewski H, Bodak M, Vandormael-Pournin S, Geiselmann A, Wettstein R, Luitz J, Cohen-Tannoudji M, Ciaudo C. Stem Cell Reports. 2018 Jan 24. pii: S2213-6711(17)30571-4. doi: 10.1016/j.stemcr.2017.12.023. PubMed 29396181.
Backbone
  Vector backbone: pSpCas9(BB)-2A-GFP (PX458)
  Backbone manufacturer: Feng Zhang (Addgene plasmid # 48138)
  Backbone size w/o insert (bp): 9300
  Vector type: Mammalian Expression, CRISPR
Growth in bacteria
  Bacterial resistance: Ampicillin, 100 μg/mL
  Growth temperature: 37°C
  Growth strain: DH5alpha
  Copy number: High Copy
Gene/Insert
  Gene/Insert name: AGO1
  gRNA/shRNA sequence: GAGTCAAGCGGGGCGCTCGA
  Species: M. musculus (mouse)
  Insert size (bp): 20
  Promoter: hU6
  Cloning method: Restriction Enzyme; 5′ cloning site BbsI (destroyed during cloning); 3′ cloning site BbsI (destroyed during cloning)
  Sequencing primers: 5′ TTTATGGCGAGGCGGCGG
Terms and licenses: Academic/Nonprofit Terms; Industry Terms: Not Available to Industry
How to cite: pX458-sgRNA_Ago1_3 was a gift from Constance Ciaudo (Addgene plasmid # 73535 ; http://n2t.net/addgene:73535 ; RRID:Addgene_73535)
