[The description below was written by a language model from this plasmid's Addgene catalogue record.]
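Description:
pX458-sgRNA_Ago1_3 is an all-in-one mammalian CRISPR expression plasmid built on the pSpCas9(BB)-2A-GFP (PX458) backbone, which is recorded as about 9.3 kb without insert. It is maintained in E. coli as a high-copy plasmid under ampicillin selection. The record lists no mammalian drug-resistance marker. No feature table accompanies the entry, so details such as the bacterial origin, the promoter driving Cas9, and the polyadenylation signals are not stated.

The insert is a 20-nucleotide guide sequence directed against mouse Ago1 (Argonaute 1). It was cloned between the two BbsI sites of the backbone, both of which were destroyed in the process, as is typical of this type IIS guide-cloning strategy. The spacer sits downstream of the human U6 promoter, an RNA polymerase III promoter commonly used for small RNAs, so it is transcribed as a single guide RNA. The same plasmid expresses Streptococcus pyogenes Cas9 together with GFP. As the backbone name indicates, the two are linked by a 2A self-cleaving peptide, so both proteins come from a single transcript and green fluorescence reports Cas9 expression in transfected cells.

A single transfection therefore delivers nuclease, guide and reporter, and GFP-positive cells can be identified or sorted to enrich for those likely to carry edits at the Ago1 locus. The "_3" suffix suggests it is one of a series of Ago1 guides, though the record does not say so. The associated publication concerns Argonaute function in mouse embryonic stem cell differentiation, which is consistent with using this plasmid to disrupt Ago1 in such cells.
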