>Addgene plasmid #73535 | pX458-sgRNA_Ago1_3 | addgene partial sequence | sequence record 139781 | dCas9-F2 5'-CCAAAGAGGTGCTGGACG-3'
ACACGGATCGACCTGTCTCAGCTGGGAGGCGACAAAAGGCCGGCGGCCACGAAAAAGGCCGGCCAGGCAA
AAAAGAAAAAGGAATTCGGCAGTGGAGAGGGCAGAGGAAGTCTGCTAACATGCGGTGACGTCGAGGAGAA
TCCTGGCCCAGTGAGCAAGGGCGAGGAGCTGTTCACCGGGGTGGTGCCCATCCTGGTCGAGCTGGACGGC
GACGTAAACGGCCACAAGTTCAGCGTGTCCGGCGAGGGCGAGGGCGATGCCACCTACGGCAAGCTGACCC
TGAAGTTCATCTGCACCACCGGCAAGCTGCCCGTGCCCTGGCCCACCCTCGTGACCACCCTGACCTACGG
CGTGCAGTGCTTCAGCCGCTACCCCGACCACATGAAGCAGCACGACTTCTTCAAGTCCGCCATGCCCGAA
GGCTACGTCCAGGAGCGCACCATCTTCTTCAAGGACGACGGCAACTACAAGACCCGCGCCGAGGTGAAGT
TCGAGGGCGACACCCTGGTGAACCGCATCGAGCTGAAGGGCATCGACTTCAAGGAGGACGGCAACATCCT
GGGGCACAAGCTGGAGTACAACTACAACAGCCACAACGTCTATATCATGGCCGACAAGCAGAAGAACGGC
ATCAAGGTGAACTTCAAGATCCGCCACAACATCGAGGACGGCAGCGTGCAGCTCGCCGACCACTACCAGC
AGAACACCCCCATCGGCGACGGCCCCGTGCTGCTGCCCGACAACCACTACCTGAGCACCCAGTCCGCCCT
GAGCAAAGACCCCAACGAGAAGCGCGATCACATGGTCCTGCTG
