>Addgene plasmid #73535 | pX458-sgRNA_Ago1_3 | addgene partial sequence | sequence record 139782 | hU6-F 5'-GAGGGCCTATTTCCCATGATT-3'
TTAATTTGACTGTAAACACAAAGATATTAGTACAAAATACGTGACGTAGAAAGTAATAATTTCTTGGGTA
GTTTGCAGTTTTAAAATTATGTTTTAAAATGGACTATCATATGCTTACCGTAACTTGAAAGTATTTCGAT
TTCTTGGCTTTATATATCTTGTGGAAAGGACGAAACACCGGAGTCAAGCGGGGCGCTCGAGTTTTAGAGC
TAGAAATAGCAAGTTAAAATAAGGCTAGTCCGTTATCAACTTGAAAAAGTGGCACCGAGTCGGTGCTTTT
TTGTTTTAGAGCTAGAAATAGCAAGTTAAAATAAGGCTAGTCCGTTTTTAGCGCGTGCGCCAATTCTGCA
GACAAATGGCTCTAGAGGTACCCGTTACATAACTTACGGTAAATGGCCCGCCTGGCTGACCGCCCAACGA
CCCCCGCCCATTGACGTCAATAGTAACGCCAATAGGGACTTTCCATTGACGTCAATGGGTGGAGTATTTA
CGGTAAACTGCCCACTTGGCAGTACATCAAGTGTATCATATGCCAAGTACGCCCCCTATTGACGTCAATG
ACGGTAAATGGCCCGCCTGGCATTGTGCCCAGTACATGACCTTATGGGACTTTCCTACTTGGCAGTACAT
CTACGTATTAGTCATCGCTATTACCATGGTCGAGGTGAGCCCCACGTTCTGCTTCACTCTCCCCATCTCC
CCCCCCT
